Addgene plasmid #31459: pRS413-IVb
Depositing lab: Ana Kitazono. Depositing organization: University of Alabama in Huntsville. Publication: Optimized protocols and plasmids for in vivo cloning in yeast. Kitazono AA. Gene. 2011 Sep 15;484(1-2):86-9. doi: 10.1016/j.gene.2011.06.006. Epub 2011 Jun 22. PubMed 21722715.
Backbone
  Vector backbone: pRS413
  Backbone size w/o insert (bp): 4970
  Vector type: Yeast Expression
  Selectable markers: HIS3
Growth in bacteria
  Bacterial resistance: Ampicillin, 100 μg/mL
  Growth temperature: 37°C
  Growth strain: DH5alpha
  Copy number: Low Copy
Gene/Insert
  Gene/Insert name: linker
  Insert size (bp): 69
  Cloning method: Restriction Enzyme; 5′ cloning site PstI (not destroyed); 3′ cloning site PstI (not destroyed)
  Sequencing primers: 5′ T3; 3′ T7
Terms and licenses: Academic/Nonprofit Terms; Industry Terms: Not Available to Industry
Depositor comments: pRS plasmid series originally constructed by Sikorski and Hieter (Sikorski, R.S. and Hieter, P. A system of shuttle vectors and yeast host strains designed for efficient manipulation of DNA in Saccharomyces cerevisiae. Genetics 122 (1989), pp. 19-27.)
How to cite: pRS413-IVb was a gift from Ana Kitazono (Addgene plasmid # 31459 ; http://n2t.net/addgene:31459 ; RRID:Addgene_31459)
