[The description below was written by a language model from this plasmid's Addgene catalogue record.]
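Description:
pRS413-IVb is a yeast–E. coli shuttle vector built on the pRS413 backbone (about 5 kb without the insert), a member of the widely used pRS plasmid series designed for DNA manipulation in Saccharomyces cerevisiae. It is catalogued as a yeast expression vector. Selection in yeast relies on the HIS3 auxotrophic marker, which complements histidine auxotrophy in his3 host strains, while propagation in E. coli is selected with ampicillin; the record lists it as low copy in bacteria. pRS413 is generally known as a centromeric (CEN/ARS) vector that is maintained at low copy number in yeast, although no feature table is provided here to confirm the individual backbone elements.

The only payload is a short 69 bp synthetic linker inserted at the PstI site of the polylinker, with PstI sites retained on both sides. The record does not describe the content of this linker, and no promoter, gene, tag or reporter is stated. T3 and T7 primers flank the cloning region and are listed for sequencing across it.

The associated publication concerns optimized protocols and plasmids for in vivo cloning in yeast, which suggests that this plasmid serves as a recipient vector for homologous-recombination (gap repair) cloning. In that approach, a linearized vector and a PCR product bearing matching end homology are co-transformed into yeast and joined by the cell's recombination machinery. The linker presumably provides the defined sequences or sites used for that purpose, but its exact role and how the "IVb" variant differs from related plasmids are not specified in the record.
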