>Addgene plasmid #31459 | pRS413-IVb | addgene partial sequence | sequence record 36913 | M13rev
GAGGATTACCTACTAAGGGACAAAAGCTGGAGCTCCACCGCGGTGGCGGCCGCTCTAGAACTAGTGGATC
CCCCGGGCTGCAGATCTCAAGCGCTACGTAGTTTAAACATATGCATGCTAGCCGGCCATGGACGTCTCGC
GAAGGCCTGCAGGAATTCGATATCAAGCTTATCGATACCGTCGACCTCGAGGGGGGGCCCGGTACCCAAT
TCGCCCTATAGTGAGTCGTATTACGCGCGCTCACTGGCCGTCGTTTTACAACGTCGTGACTGGGAAAACC
CTGGCGTTACCCAACTTAATCGCCTTGCAGCACATCCCCCTTTCGCCAGCTGGCGTAATAGCGAAGAGGC
CCGCACCGATCGCCCTTCCCAACAGTTGCGCAGCCTGAATGGCGAATGG
[124 nt withheld, positions 400-523]
C
[91 nt withheld, positions 525-615]
A
[49 nt withheld, positions 617-665]
CCTTTGACGTTGGAGTCCACGTTCTTT
[37 nt withheld, positions 693-729]
ACCCTATCTCGGTCTATTCTTTTGATTTATAAGGGATTTTGCCGATTTCGGCCTATTGGTTTAAAAAAAT
GAGCTGATTTAACAAAAATTTAACGCGAATTTTTAACAAAATATTAACGCTTACAATTTCCTGATGCGGT
ATTTTCTCCTTACGCATCTGTGCGGTATTTCACACCGCA
